Addgene plasmid #91389: pHH0103_RASA1-1/1
Purpose: Protein expression and purification of human SH3 domain construct RASA1-1/1
Depositing lab: Sachdev Sidhu. Depositing organization: University of Toronto. Publication: Comprehensive Analysis of the Human SH3 Domain Family Reveals a Wide Variety of Non-canonical Specificities. Teyra J, Huang H, Jain S, Guan X, Dong A, Liu Y, Tempel W, Min J, Tong Y, Kim PM, Bader GD, Sidhu SS. Structure. 2017 Oct 3;25(10):1598-1610.e3. doi: 10.1016/j.str.2017.07.017. Epub 2017 Sep 7. PubMed 28890361.
Backbone
  Vector backbone: pHH0103
  Vector type: Bacterial Expression
Growth in bacteria
  Bacterial resistance: Ampicillin, 100 μg/mL
  Growth temperature: 37°C
  Growth strain: DH5alpha
  Copy number: Low Copy
Gene/Insert
  Gene/Insert name: RASA1-1/1
  Species: H. sapiens (human)
  Insert size (bp): 230
  Entrez Gene: RASA1 (a.k.a. CM-AVM, CMAVM, CMAVM1, GAP, PKWS, RASA, RASGAP, p120, p120GAP, p120RASGAP)
  Cloning method: Restriction Enzyme; 5′ cloning site Sfi1 (unknown if destroyed); 3′ cloning site Not1 (unknown if destroyed)
Terms and licenses: Academic/Nonprofit Terms; Industry Terms: Not Available to Industry
How to cite: pHH0103_RASA1-1/1 was a gift from Sachdev Sidhu (Addgene plasmid # 91389 ; http://n2t.net/addgene:91389 ; RRID:Addgene_91389)
