[The description below was written by a language model from this plasmid's Addgene catalogue record and pLannotate feature annotations shown in this document.]
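Description:
pHH0103_RASA1-1/1 is a bacterial expression plasmid built on the pHH0103 backbone for producing and purifying an SH3 domain from human RASA1 (p120 RasGAP) in E. coli. The insert is a roughly 230 bp fragment cloned between SfiI and NotI sites. It is not annotated as a separate feature in the table, but the unannotated gap between the end of the GST coding sequence and the fd terminator is the position where such an insert would sit, which would make it a C-terminal fusion to the tags.

Expression is driven by the strong hybrid tac promoter followed by a lac operator. The plasmid carries its own lacI gene under the up-mutated lacIq promoter, so transcription is tightly repressed until it is induced with IPTG. Downstream of the operator lie a 6xHis tag and Schistosoma japonicum glutathione S-transferase, giving a His-GST fusion partner that allows purification on nickel or glutathione resin and tends to aid solubility of small domains. The central terminator from bacteriophage fd follows the expression cassette.

Beyond the terminator are fragments of M13 gene III, along with an f1 origin that interrupts rop and a remnant of the tetracycline resistance gene. These suggest descent from a pBR322-type phagemid display vector, although the record describes only protein expression as the purpose. The plasmid replicates from a ColE1/pMB1-family origin with the pBR322 bom region and is catalogued as low copy. Selection is by ampicillin through the TEM beta-lactamase gene and its native promoter. The construct belongs to a collection made for a family-wide survey of human SH3 domain binding specificities.
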