Features (pLannotate 1.2.2; 20 found; start..end, strand, type, name):
     61..138     +  promoter       lacIq promoter: lacI (mutant); In the lacIq allele, a single base change in the promoter boosts expression of the lacI gene about 10-fold.
    139..1221    +  CDS            lacI: lac repressor; lacI; The lac repressor binds to the lac operator to inhibit transcription in E. coli. This inhibition can be relieved by adding lactose or isopropyl-β-D-thiogalactopyranoside (IPTG).
   1234..1255    +  protein_bind   CAP binding site: CAP binding activates transcription in the presence of cAMP. E. coli catabolite activator protein
   1274..1291    +  promoter       tet promoter (fragment): E. coli promoter for tetracycline efflux protein gene
   1464..1492    +  promoter       tac promoter: strong E. coli promoter; hybrid between the trp and lac UV5 promoters
   1500..1516    +  protein_bind   lac operator: The lac repressor binds to the lac operator to inhibit transcription in E. coli. This inhibition can be relieved by adding lactose or isopropyl-β-D-thiogalactopyranoside (IPTG). lac repressor encoded by lacI
   1601..1618    +  CDS            6xHis: 6xHis affinity tag
   1634..2287    +  CDS            GST26_SCHJA: Experimental evidence at protein level: Swiss-Prot protein existence level 1. GST isoenzymes appear to play a central role in the parasite detoxification system. Other functions are also suspected including a role in increasing the solubility of haematin in the parasite gut. From Schistosoma japonicum (Blood fluke).
   2579..2626    +  terminator     fd terminator (sequence withheld): central terminator from bacteriophage fd (Otsuka and Kunisawa, 1982)
   2631..2843    +  CDS            M13 gene III (fragment) (sequence partly withheld): pIII; III; minor coat protein
   2858..3328    +  CDS            M13 gene III (fragment) (sequence partly withheld): pIII; III; minor coat protein
   3350..3420    +  CDS            TcR (fragment): tetracycline efflux protein; tet; confers resistance to tetracycline
   3662..4042    -  CDS            YPB1_ECOLX: Protein predicted: Swiss-Prot protein existence level 4. From Escherichia coli.
   4059..4210    +  CDS            rop (fragment): Rop protein, which maintains plasmids at low copy number; rop
   4246..4674    -  rep_origin     f1 ori (sequence partly withheld): f1 bacteriophage origin of replication; arrow indicates direction of (+) strand synthesis
   4683..4722    +  CDS            rop (fragment): Rop protein, which maintains plasmids at low copy number; rop
   4824..4964    +  misc_feature   bom: basis of mobility region from pBR322
   5150..5737    -  rep_origin     ori: high-copy-number ColE1/pMB1/pBR322/pUC origin of replication
   5911..6768    -  CDS            bla: BLAT_ECOLX - Experimental evidence at protein level: Swiss-Prot protein existence level 1. TEM-type are the most prevalent beta-lactamases in enterobacteria; they hydrolyze the beta-lactam bond in susceptible beta-lactam antibiotics, thus conferring resistance to penicillins and cephalosporins. TEM-3 and TEM-4 are capable of hydrolyzing cefotaxime and ceftazidime. TEM-5 is capable of hydrolyzing ceftazidime. TEM-6 is capable of hydrolyzing ceftazidime and aztreonam. TEM-8/CAZ-2, TEM- 16/CAZ-7 and TEM-24/CAZ-6 are markedly active against ceftazidime. IRT- 4 shows resistance to beta-lactamase in
   6769..6873    -  promoter       AmpR promoter: bla
>Addgene plasmid #91389 | pHH0103_RASA1-1/1 | addgene full sequence | sequence record 192255 | Addgene NGS Result
CATGACATTAACCTATAAAAATAGGCGTATCACGAGGCCCTTTCGTCTTCAAGAATTCCCGACACCATCG
AATGGTGCAAAACCTTTCGCGGTATGGCATGATAGCGCCCGGAAGAGAGTCAATTCAGGGTGGTGAATGT
GAAACCAGTAACGTTATACGATGTCGCAGAGTATGCCGGTGTCTCTTATCAGACCGTTTCCCGCGTGGTG
AACCAGGCCAGCCACGTTTCTGCGAAAACGCGGGAAAAAGTGGAAGCGGCGATGGCGGAGCTGAATTACA
TTCCCAACCGCGTGGCACAACAACTGGCGGGCAAACAGTCGTTGCTGATTGGCGTTGCCACCTCCAGTCT
GGCCCTGCACGCGCCGTCGCAAATTGTCGCGGCGATTAAATCTCGCGCCGATCAACTGGGTGCCAGCGTG
GTGGTGTCGATGGTAGAACGAAGCGGCGTCGAAGCCTGTAAAGCGGCGGTGCACAATCTTCTCGCGCAAC
GCGTCAGTGGGCTGATCATTAACTATCCGCTGGATGACCAGGATGCCATTGCTGTGGAAGCTGCCTGCAC
TAATGTTCCGGCGTTATTTCTTGATGTCTCTGACCAGACACCCATCAACAGTATTATTTTCTCCCATGAA
GACGGTACGCGACTGGGCGTGGAGCATCTGGTCGCATTGGGTCACCAGCAAATCGCGCTGTTAGCGGGCC
CATTAAGTTCTGTCTCGGCGCGTCTGCGTCTGGCTGGCTGGCATAAATATCTCACTCGCAATCAAATTCA
GCCGATAGCGGAACGGGAAGGCGACTGGAGTGCCATGTCCGGTTTTCAACAAACCATGCAAATGCTGAAT
GAGGGCATCGTTCCCACTGCGATGCTGGTTGCCAACGATCAGATGGCGCTGGGCGCAATGCGCGCCATTA
CCGAGTCCGGGCTGCGCGTTGGTGCGGATATCTCGGTAGTGGGATACGACGATACCGAAGACAGCTCATG
TTATATCCCGCCGTTAACCACCATCAAACAGGATTTTCGCCTGCTGGGGCAAACCAGCGTGGACCGCTTG
CTGCAACTCTCTCAGGGCCAGGCGGTGAAGGGCAATCAGCTGTTGCCCGTCTCACTGGTGAAAAGAAAAA
CCACCCTGGCGCCCAATACGCAAACCGCCTCTCCCCGCGCGTTGGCCGATTCATTAATGCAGCTGGCACG
ACAGGTTTCCCGACTGGAAAGCGGGCAGTGAGCGCAACGCAATTAATGTAAGTTAGCTCACTCATTAGGC
ACAATTCTCATGTTTGACAGCTTATCATCGACTGCACGGTGCACCAATGCTTCTGGCGTCAGGCAGCCAT
CGGAAGCTGTGGTATGGCTGTGCAGGTCGTAAATCACTGCATAATTCGTGTCGCTCAAGGCGCACTCCCG
TTCTGGATAATGTTTTTTGCGCCGACATCATAACGGTTCTGGCAAATATTCTGAAATGAGCTGTTGACAA
TTAATCATCGGCTCGTATAATGTGTGGAATTGTGAGCGGATAACAATTTCACACAGGAAACAGCCAGTCC
GTTTAGGTGTTTTCACGAGCACTTCACCAACAAGGACCATAGATTATGAAAATCGAAGAACACCATCACC
ATCACCATTCCAGCGGTAAGCTTATGTCCCCTATACTAGGTTATTGGAAAATTAAGGGCCTTGTGCAACC
CACTCGACTTCTTTTGGAATATCTTGAAGAAAAATATGAAGAGCATTTGTATGAGCGCGATGAAGGTGAT
AAATGGCGAAACAAAAAGTTTGAATTGGGTTTGGAGTTTCCCAATCTTCCTTATTATATTGATGGTGATG
TTAAATTAACACAGTCTATGGCCATCATACGTTATATAGCTGACAAGCACAACATGTTGGGTGGTTGTCC
AAAAGAGCGTGCAGAGATTTCAATGCTTGAAGGAGCGGTTTTGGATATTAGATACGGTGTTTCGAGAATT
GCATATAGTAAAGACTTTGAAACTCTCAAAGTTGATTTTCTTAGCAAGCTACCTGAAATGCTGAAAATGT
TCGAAGATCGTTTATGTCATAAAACATATTTAAATGGTGATCATGTAACCCATCCTGACTTCATGTTGTA
TGACGCTCTTGATGTTGTTTTATACATGGACCCAATGTGCCTGGATGCGTTCCCAAAATTAGTTTGTTTT
AAAAAACGTATTGAAGCTATCCCACAAATTGATAAGTACTTGAAATCCAGCAAGTATATAGCATGGCCTT
TGCAGGGCTGGCAAGCCACGTTTGGTGGTGGCGACCATCCTCCAAAATCGGATCTGGAAGTTCTGTTCCA
GGGGCCCCTGTCCAGCGGTCTGGTTCCGCGTGGTTCCGGTACCGCGGCCCAGCCGGCCATGGCCCAGGGC
GCGCTGCGTCGTGTTCGTGCAATTCTGCCGTATACCAAAGTTCCGGATACCGATGAAATCAGCTTCCTGA
AAGGTGATATGTTCATTGTCCATAACGAACTGGAAGATGGTTGGATGTGGGTTACCAATCTGCGTACCGA
TGAACAGGGTCTGATTGTTGAAGATTTGGTCGAAGAAGTCGGTGCGGCCGCATA
[142 nt withheld, positions 2575-2716]
C
[98 nt withheld, positions 2718-2815]
AGTTTGTACTGGTGACGAAACTCAGTGTCTAGCTAGAGTGGC
[149 nt withheld, positions 2858-3006]
T
[41 nt withheld, positions 3008-3048]
T
[62 nt withheld, positions 3050-3111]
A
[35 nt withheld, positions 3113-3147]
CCTCCCTCAATCGGTTGAATGTCGCCCTTTTGTCTTTGGCGCTGGTAAACCATATGAA
[86 nt withheld, positions 3206-3291]
T
[54 nt withheld, positions 3293-3346]
CTAGCGCCGCCCTATACCTTGTCTGCCTCCCCGCGTTGCGTCGCGGTGCATGGAGCCGGGCCACCTCGAC
CTGAATGGAAGCCGGCGGCACCTCGCTAACGGATTCACCACTCCAAGAATTGGAGCCAATCAATTCTTGC
GGAGAACTGTGAATGCGCAAACCAACCCTTGGCAGAACATATCCATCGCGTCCGCCATCTCCAGCAGCCG
CACGCGGCGCATCTCGGGCAGCGTTGGGTCCTGGCCACGGGTGCGCATGATCGTGCTCCTGTCGTTGAGG
ACCCGGCTAGGCTGGCGGGGTTGCCTTACTGGTTAGCAGAATGAATCACCGATACGCGAGCGAACGTGAA
GCGACTGCTGCTGCAAAACGTCTGCGACCTGAGCAACAACATGAATGGTCTTCGGTTTCCGTGTTTCGTA
AAGTCTGGAAACGCGGAAGTCAGCGCCCTGCACCATTATGTTCCGGATCTGCATCGCAGGATGCTGCTGG
CTACCCTGTGGAACACCTACATCTGTATTAACGAAGCGCTGGCATTGACCCTGAGTGATTTTTCTCTGGT
CCCGCCGCATCCATACCGCCAGTTGTTTACCCTCACAACGTTCCAGTAACCGGGCATGTTCATCATCAGT
AACCCGTATCGTGAGCATCCTCTCTCGTTTCATCGGTATCATTACCCCCATGAACAGAAATCCCCCTTAC
ACGGAGGCATCAGTGACCAAACAGGAAAAAACCGCCCTTAACATGGCCCGCTTTATCAGAAGCCAGACAT
TAACGCTTCTGGAGAAACTCAACGAGCTGGACGCGGATGAACAGGCAGACATCTGTGAATCGCTTCACGA
CCACGCTGATGAGCTTTACCGCAGGATCCGCGAAATTGTAAGCGTTAATATTTTGTTAAAATTCGCGTTA
AATTTTTGTTAAATCAGCTCATTTTTTAACCAATAGGCCGAAATCGGCAAAATCCCTTATAAATCAAAAG
AATAGACCGAGATAGGGT
[37 nt withheld, positions 4345-4381]
AAAGAACGTGGACTCCAACGTCAAAGG
[49 nt withheld, positions 4409-4457]
T
[91 nt withheld, positions 4459-4549]
G
[124 nt withheld, positions 4551-4674]
CGCGGATCCTGCCTCGCGCGTTTCGGTGATGACGGTGAAAACCTCTGACACATGCAGCTCCCGGAGACGG
TCACAGCTTGTCTGTAAGCGGATGCCGGGAGCAGACAAGCCCGTCAGGGCGCGTCAGCGGGTGTTGGCGG
GTGTCGGGGCGCAGCCATGACCCAGTCACGTAGCGATAGCGGAGTGTATACTGGCTTAACTATGCGGCAT
CAGAGCAGATTGTACTGAGAGTGCACCATATGCGGTGTGAAATACCGCACAGATGCGTAAGGAGAAAATA
CCGCATCAGGCGCTCTTCCGCTTCCTCGCTCACTGACTCGCTGCGCTCGGTCGTTCGGCTGCGGCGAGCG
GTATCAGCTCACTCAAAGGCGGTAATACGGTTATCCACAGAATCAGGGGATAACGCAGGAAAGAACATGT
GAGCAAAAGGCCAGCAAAAGGCCAGGAACCGTAAAAAGGCCGCGTTGCTGGCGTTTTTCCATAGGCTCCG
CCCCCCTGACGAGCATCACAAAAATCGACGCTCAAGTCAGAGGTGGCGAAACCCGACAGGACTATAAAGA
TACCAGGGTTTCCCCCTGGAAGCTCCCTCGTGCGCTCTCCTGTTCCGACCCTGCCGCTTACCGGATACCT
GTCCGCCTTTCTCCCTTCGGGAAGCGTGGCGCTTTCTCATAGCTCACGCTGTAGGTATCTCAGTTCGGTG
TAGGTCGTTCGCTCCAAGCTGGGCTGTGTGCACGAACCCCCCGTTCAGCCCGACCGCTGCGCCTTATCCG
GTAACTATCGTCTTGAGTCCAACCCGGTAAGACACGACTTATCGCCACTGGCAGCAGCCACTGGTAACAG
GATTAGCAGAGCGAGGTATGTAGGCGGTGCTACAGAGTTCTTGAAGTGGTGGCCTAACTACGGCTACACT
AGAAGGACAGTATTTGGTATCTGCGCTCTGCTGAAGCCAGTTACCTTCGGAAAAAGAGTTGGTAGCTCTT
GATCCGGCAAACAAACCACCGCTGGTAGCGGTGGTTTTTTTGTTTGCAAGCAGCAGATTACGCGCAGAAA
AAAAGGATCTCAAGAAGATCCTTTGATCTTTTCTACGGGGTCTGACGCTCAGTGGAACGAAAACTCACGT
TAAGGGATTTTGGTCATGAGATTATCAAAAAGGATCTTCACCTAGATCCTTTTAAATTAAAAATGAAGTT
TTAAATCAATCTAAAGTATATATGAGTAAACTTGGTCTGACAGTTACCAATGCTTAATCAGTGAGGCACC
TATCTCAGCGATCTGTCTATTTCGTTCATCCATAGTTGCCTGACTCCCCGTCGTGTAGATAACTACGATA
CGGGAGGGCTTACCATCTGGCCCCAGTGCTGCAATGATACCGCGAGACCCACGCTCACCGGCTCCAGATT
TATCAGCAATAAACCAGCCAGCCGGAAGGGCCGAGCGCAGAAGTGGTCCTGCAACTTTATCCGCCTCCAT
CCAGTCTATTAATTGTTGCCGGGAAGCTAGAGTAAGTAGTTCGCCAGTTAATAGTTTGCGCAACGTTGTT
GCCATTGCTGCAGGCATCGTGGTGTCACGCTCGTCGTTTGGTATGGCTTCATTCAGCTCCGGTTCCCAAC
GATCAAGGCGAGTTACATGATCCCCCATATTGTGCAAAAAAGCGGTTAGCTCCTTCGGTCCTCCGATCGT
TGTCAGAAGTAAGTTGGCCGCAGTGTTATCACTCATGGTTATGGCAGCACTGCATAATTCTCTTACTGTC
ATGCCATCCGTAAGATGCTTTTCTGTGACTGGTGAGTACTCAACCAAGTCATTCTGAGAATAGTGTATGC
GGCGACCGAGTTGCTCTTGCCCGGCGTCAACACGGGATAATACCGCGCCACATAGCAGAACTTTAAAAGT
GCTCATCATTGGAAAACGTTCTTCGGGGCGAAAACTCTCAAGGATCTTACCGCTGTTGAGATCCAGTTCG
ATGTAACCCACTCGTGCACCCAACTGATCTTCAGCATCTTTTACTTTCACCAGCGTTTCTGGGTGAGCAA
AAACAGGAAGGCAAAATGCCGCAAAAAAGGGAATAAGGGCGACACGGAAATGTTGAATACTCATACTCTT
CCTTTTTCAATATTATTGAAGCATTTATCAGGGTTATTGTCTCATGAGCGGATACATATTTGAATGTATT
TAGAAAAATAAACAAATAGGGGTTCCGCGCACATTTCCCCGAAAAGTGCCACCTGACGTCTAAGAAACCA
TTATTAT
