>Addgene plasmid #91389 | pHH0103_RASA1-1/1 | depositor partial sequence | sequence record 175877 | insert sequence
GGTACCGAATTCGGATCCGCGCGCTGCGTCGTGTTCGTGCAATTCTGCCGTATACCAAAGTTCCGGATAC
CGATGAAATCAGCTTCCTGAAAGGTGATATGTTCATTGTCCATAACGAACTGGAAGATGGTTGGATGTGG
GTTACCAATCTGCGTACCGATGAACAGGGTCTGATTGTTGAAGATTTGGTCGAAGAAGTCGGTGCGGCCG
CTAGCTAAGTCGACGAGCTC
